Addgene plasmid #201379: M_NLS-mutNLS V5-Twist
Purpose: Expresses Twist mutant for nucleocytoplasmic transport studies
Depositing lab: Pere Roca-Cusachs. Depositing organization: Institut de Bioenginyeria de Catalunya (IBEC). Publication: Mechanical force application to the nucleus regulates nucleocytoplasmic transport. Andreu I, Granero-Moya I, Chahare NR, Clein K, Molina-Jordan M, Beedle AEM, Elosegui-Artola A, Abenza JF, Rossetti L, Trepat X, Raveh B, Roca-Cusachs P. Nat Cell Biol. 2022 Jun;24(6):896-905. doi: 10.1038/s41556-022-00927-7. Epub 2022 Jun 9. PubMed 35681009.
Backbone
  Vector backbone: pEGFP-C3
  Vector type: Mammalian Expression
Growth in bacteria
  Bacterial resistance: Kanamycin, 50 μg/mL
  Growth temperature: 37°C
  Growth strain: DH5alpha
  Copy number: High Copy
Gene/Insert
  Gene/Insert name: Twist
  Species: M. musculus (mouse)
  Mutation: K38R K73R
  Entrez Gene: Twist1 (a.k.a. M-Twist, Pde, Ska10, Ska<m10Jus>, Twist, bHLHa38, pdt)
  Tag / fusion protein: (NLS)SV40A5-V5 (N terminal on insert)
  Cloning method: Ligation Independent Cloning
Terms and licenses: Academic/Nonprofit Terms; Industry Terms: Not Available to Industry
Depositor comments: Internal lab code: IG116/P670
How to cite: M_NLS-mutNLS V5-Twist was a gift from Pere Roca-Cusachs (Addgene plasmid # 201379 ; http://n2t.net/addgene:201379 ; RRID:Addgene_201379)
