[The description below was written by a language model from this plasmid's Addgene catalogue record and pLannotate feature annotations shown in this document.]
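Description:
M_NLS-mutNLS V5-Twist is a mammalian expression plasmid built on the pEGFP-C3 backbone that expresses a mutant form of mouse Twist1 for studies of nucleocytoplasmic transport. The roughly 4.6 kb plasmid is propagated in E. coli at high copy from a ColE1/pUC-type origin and also carries an f1 phage origin. Selection relies on the Tn5 NeoR/KanR aminoglycoside phosphotransferase. This gene sits behind tandem bacterial (AmpR/bla) and SV40 early promoters and is terminated by the HSV TK polyadenylation signal, so the same gene gives kanamycin resistance in bacteria and can give G418 resistance in mammalian cells.

The human CMV immediate-early enhancer and promoter drive the payload, a Twist1 coding sequence carrying K38R and K73R substitutions. Going by the construct name ("mutNLS"), these changes appear intended to disable the protein's own nuclear localisation signals. According to the catalogue entry, the insert is fused at its N terminus to an SV40-derived NLS variant (SV40A5) followed by a V5 epitope tag. The "M_NLS" in the name probably denotes a particular import-signal strength, but the record does not define it. Nuclear import would then depend on the defined added signal rather than on Twist's own motifs, and the V5 tag allows detection.

The automated annotation does not call the NLS or V5 elements, and no EGFP feature is found, which suggests the backbone's fluorescent protein was replaced. Short fragments annotated downstream of Twist (a His tag, SET1 and a T7 terminator) look like carry-over from an earlier cloning vector, and the record does not indicate whether they are translated. Only a fragment of the SV40 poly(A) signal is annotated after the cassette.
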