Features (pLannotate 1.2.2; 15 found; start..end, strand, type, name):
    310..513     +  promoter       CMV promoter: human cytomegalovirus (CMV) immediate early promoter
    627..1241    +  CDS            Twist1: TWST1_MOUSE - Also known as Twist. Experimental evidence at protein level: Swiss-Prot protein existence level 1. Acts as a transcriptional regulator. Inhibits myogenesis by sequestrating E proteins, inhibiting trans-activation by MEF2, and inhibiting DNA-binding by MYOD1 through physical interaction. This interaction probably involves the basic domains of both proteins. Also represses expression of proinflammatory cytokines such as TNFA and IL1B. Regulates cranial suture patterning and fusion. Activates transcription as a heterodimer with E proteins. Regulates gene expression differentially, d
   1295..1312    +  CDS            9xHis (fragment): 9xHis affinity tag
   1322..1371    +  CDS            SET1 (fragment): solubility-enhancement tag derived from T7 phage gene 10B
   1379..1426    +  terminator     T7 terminator: transcription terminator for bacteriophage T7 RNA polymerase
   1451..1482    +  polyA_signal   SV40 poly(A) signal (fragment): SV40 polyadenylation signal
   1489..1944    -  rep_origin     f1 ori (sequence partly withheld): f1 bacteriophage origin of replication; arrow indicates direction of (+) strand synthesis
   1971..2075    +  promoter       AmpR promoter: bla
   2077..2434    +  promoter       SV40 promoter: SV40 enhancer and early promoter
   2469..3263    +  CDS            NeoR/KanR: aminoglycoside phosphotransferase from Tn5; aph(3')-II (or nptII); confers resistance to neomycin, kanamycin, and G418 (Geneticin®)
   3284..3436    +  CDS            ble (fragment): BLE_KLEPN - Experimental evidence at protein level: Swiss-Prot protein existence level 1. Binding protein with a strong affinity to the bleomycin family of antibiotics. Binds to CL990; an antimitotic-antibiotic compound. From Klebsiella pneumoniae.
   3495..3542    +  polyA_signal   HSV TK poly(A) signal: herpes simplex virus thymidine kinase polyadenylation signal (Cole and Stacy, 1985)
   3633..3649    -  polyA_signal   bGH poly(A) signal (fragment): bovine growth hormone polyadenylation signal
   3871..4459    +  rep_origin     ori: high-copy-number ColE1/pMB1/pBR322/pUC origin of replication
   4574..309     +  enhancer       CMV enhancer (across the origin): human cytomegalovirus immediate early enhancer
>Addgene plasmid #201379 | M_NLS-mutNLS V5-Twist | addgene full sequence | sequence record 400101 | Addgene NGS Result
TTCCGCGTTACATAACTTACGGTAAATGGCCCGCCTGGCTGACCGCCCAACGACCCACGCCCATTGACGT
CAATAATGACGTATGTTCCCATAGTAACGCCAATAGGGACTTTCCATTGACGTCAATGGGTGGAGTATTT
ACGGTAAACTGCCCACTTGGCAGTACATCAAGTGTATCATATGCCAAGTACGCCCCCTATTGACGTCAAT
GACGGTAAATGGCCCGCCTGGCACTATGCCCAGTACATGACCTTATGGGACTTTCCTACTTGGCAGTACA
TCTACGTATTAGTCATCGCTATTACCATGGTGATGCGGTTTTGGCAGTACATCAATGGGCGTGGATAGCG
GTTTGACTCACGGGGATTTCCAAGTCTCCACCCCATTGACGTCAATGGGAGTTTGTTTTGGCACCAAAAT
CAACGGGACTTTCCAAAATGTCGTAACAACTCCGCCCCATTGACGCAAATGGGCGGTAGGCGTGTACGGT
GGGAGGTCTATATAAGCAGAGCTGGTTTAGTGAACCGTCAGATCCGCTAGCGCTACCGGTCGCCACCATG
GGCCCAAAAAAGAAAGCCAAAGTTGGAAAGCCTATTCCTAATCCTCTTCTAGGTCTAGATTCTACTATGC
AGGACGTGTCCAGCTCGCCAGTCTCTCCGGCCGACGACAGCCTGAGCAACAGCGAGGAGGAGCCGGACCG
GCAGCAGCCGGCGAGCGGCAAGCGCGGGGCTCGCAGGAGACGCAGCAGTCGGCGCAGCGCGGGCGGCAGC
GCGGGGCCCGGCGGGGCCACGGGCGGGGGCATCGGAGGCGGCGACGAGCCAGGCAGCCCGGCCCAGGGCA
GGCGCGGCAAGAAATCTGCGGGCGGAGGCGGCGGCGGCGGCGCGGGCGGAGGTGGTGGCGGCGGCGGCGG
CAGCAGCAGCGGGGGCGGGAGCCCGCAGTCGTACGAGGAGCTGCAGACCCAGCGGGTCATGGCTAACGTG
CGGGAGCGCCAGCGCACGCAGTCGCTGAACGAGGCGTTCGCCGCCCTGCGCAAGATCATCCCCACGCTGC
CCTCGGACAAGCTGAGCAAGATTCAGACCCTCAAACTGGCGGCCAGGTACATCGACTTCCTGTACCAGGT
CCTGCAGAGCGACGAGCTGGACTCCAAGATGGCAAGCTGCAGCTATGTGGCCCACGAGCGGCTCAGCTAC
GCCTTCTCCGTCTGGAGGATGGAGGGGGCCTGGTCCATGTCCGCGTCCCACTAGGTCGACCCGGGTATCC
GTATGATGTGCCTGACTACGCATGATATCTCGAGCACCACCACCACCACCACTGAGATCCGGCTGCTAAC
AAAGCCCGAAAGGAAGCTGAGTTGGCTGCTGCCACCGCTGAGCAATAACTAGCATAACCCCTTGGGGCCT
CTAAACGGGTCTTGAGGGGTTTTTTGCTGAAAGGAGGAACTATATCCGGATGTGGTTTGTCCAAACTCAT
CAATGTATCTTAACGCGTAAATTGTAAGCGTTAATATTTTGTTAAAATTCGCGTTAAATTTTTGTTAAAT
CAGCTCATTTTTTAACCAATAGGCCGAAATCGGCAAAATCCCTTATAAATCAAAAGAATAGACCGAGATA
GGGT
[37 nt withheld, positions 1615-1651]
AAAGAACGTGGACTCCAACGTCAAAGG
[49 nt withheld, positions 1679-1727]
T
[91 nt withheld, positions 1729-1819]
GAACGTGGCGAGG
[112 nt withheld, positions 1833-1944]
CAGGTGGCACTTTTCGGGGAAATGTGCGCGGAACCCCTATTTGTTTATTTTTCTAAATACATTCAAATAT
GTATCCGCTCATGAGACAATAACCCTGATAAATGCTTCAATAATATTGAAAAAGGAAGAGTCCTGAGGCG
GAAAGAACCAGCTGTGGAATGTGTGTCAGTTAGGGTGTGGAAAGTCCCCAGGCTCCCCAGCAGGCAGAAG
TATGCAAAGCATGCATCTCAATTAGTCAGCAACCAGGTGTGGAAAGTCCCCAGGCTCCCCAGCAGGCAGA
AGTATGCAAAGCATGCATCTCAATTAGTCAGCAACCATAGTCCCGCCCCTAACTCCGCCCATCCCGCCCC
TAACTCCGCCCAGTTCCGCCCATTCTCCGCCCCATGGCTGACTAATTTTTTTTATTTATGCAGAGGCCGA
GGCCGCCTCGGCCCCTGAGCTATTCCAGAAGTAGTGAGGAGGCTTTTTTGGAGGCCTAGGCTTTTGCAAA
GATCGATCAAGAGACAGGATGAGGATCGTTTCGCATGATTGAACAAGATGGATTGCACGCAGGTTCTCCG
GCCGCTTGGGTGGAGAGGCTATTCGGCTATGACTGGGCACAACAGACAATCGGCTGCTCTGATGCCGCCG
TGTTCCGGCTGTCAGCGCAGGGGCGCCCGGTTCTTTTTGTCAAGACCGACCTGTCCGGTGCCCTGAATGA
ACTGCAAGACGAGGCAGCGCGGCTATCGTGGCTGGCCACGACGGGCGTTCCTTGCGCAGCTGTGCTCGAC
GTTGTCACTGAAGCGGGAAGGGACTGGCTGCTATTGGGCGAAGTGCCGGGGCAGGATCTCCTGTCATCTC
ACCTTGCTCCTGCCGAGAAAGTATCCATCATGGCTGATGCAATGCGGCGGCTGCATACGCTTGATCCGGC
TACCTGCCCATTCGACCACCAAGCGAAACATCGCATCGAGCGAGCACGTACTCGGATGGAAGCCGGTCTT
GTCGATCAGGATGATCTGGACGAAGAGCATCAGGGGCTCGCGCCAGCCGAACTGTTCGCCAGGCTCAAGG
CGAGCATGCCCGACGGCGAGGATCTCGTCGTGACCCATGGCGATGCCTGCTTGCCGAATATCATGGTGGA
AAATGGCCGCTTTTCTGGATTCATCGACTGTGGCCGGCTGGGTGTGGCGGACCGCTATCAGGACATAGCG
TTGGCTACCCGTGATATTGCTGAAGAGCTTGGCGGCGAATGGGCTGACCGCTTCCTCGTGCTTTACGGTA
TCGCCGCTCCCGATTCGCAGCGCATCGCCTTCTATCGCCTTCTTGACGAGTTCTTCTGAGCGGGACTCTG
GGGTTCGAAATGACCGACCAAGCGACGCCCAACCTGCCATCACGAGATTTCGATTCCACCGCCGCCTTCT
ATGAAAGGTTGGGCTTCGGAATCGTTTTCCGGGACGCCGGCTGGATGATCCTCCAGCGCGGGGATCTCAT
GCTGGAGTTCTTCGCCCACCCTAGGGGGAGGCTAACTGAAACACGGAAGGAGACAATACCGGAAGGAACC
CGCGCTATGACGGCAATAAAAAGACAGAATAAAACGCACGGTGTTGGGTCGTTTGTTCATAAACGCGGGG
TTCGGTCCCAGGGCTGGCACTCTGTCGATACCCCACCGAGACCCCATTGGGGCCAATACGCCCGCGTTTC
TTCCTTTTCCCCACCCCACCCCCCAAGTTCGGGTGAAGGCCCAGGGCTCGCAGCCAACGTCGGGGCGGCA
GGCCCTGCCATAGCCTCAGGTTACTCATATATACTTTAGATTGATTTAAAACTTCATTTTTAATTTAAAA
GGATCTAGGTGAAGATCCTTTTTGATAATCTCATGACCAAAATCCCTTAACGTGAGTTTTCGTTCCACTG
AGCGTCAGACCCCGTAGAAAAGATCAAAGGATCTTCTTGAGATCCTTTTTTTCTGCGCGTAATCTGCTGC
TTGCAAACAAAAAAACCACCGCTACCAGCGGTGGTTTGTTTGCCGGATCAAGAGCTACCAACTCTTTTTC
CGAAGGTAACTGGCTTCAGCAGAGCGCAGATACCAAATACTGTTCTTCTAGTGTAGCCGTAGTTAGGCCA
CCACTTCAAGAACTCTGTAGCACCGCCTACATACCTCGCTCTGCTAATCCTGTTACCAGTGGCTGCTGCC
AGTGGCGATAAGTCGTGTCTTACCGGGTTGGACTCAAGACGATAGTTACCGGATAAGGCGCAGCGGTCGG
GCTGAACGGGGGGTTCGTGCACACAGCCCAGCTTGGAGCGAACGACCTACACCGAACTGAGATACCTACA
GCGTGAGCTATGAGAAAGCGCCACGCTTCCCGAAGGGAGAAAGGCGGACAGGTATCCGGTAAGCGGCAGG
GTCGGAACAGGAGAGCGCACGAGGGAGCTTCCAGGGGGAAACGCCTGGTATCTTTATAGTCCTGTCGGGT
TTCGCCACCTCTGACTTGAGCGTCGATTTTTGTGATGCTCGTCAGGGGGGCGGAGCCTATGGAAAAACGC
CAGCAACGCGGCCTTTTTACGGTTCCTGGCCTTTTGCTGGCCTTTTGCTCACATGTTCTTTCCTGCGTTA
TCCCCTGATTCTGTGGATAACCGTATTACCGCCATGCATTAGTTATTAATAGTAATCAATTACGGGGTCA
TTAGTTCATAGCCCATATATGGAG
